>Addgene plasmid #233865 | pAL005 | addgene full sequence | sequence record 468718 | Addgene NGS Result
GTTACAGAGATGTTACGAACCACTAGTGCACTGCAGTACACGGTTTCCTTGAAATTTTTTTGATTCGGTA
ATCTCCGAACAGAAGGAAGAACGAAGGAAGGAGCACAGACTTAGATTGGTATATATACGCATATGTAGTG
TTGAAGAAACATGAAATTGCCCAGTATTCTTAACCCAACTGCACAGAACAAAAACGTGCAGGAAACGAAG
ATAAATCATGTCGAAAGCTACATATAAGGAACGTGCTGCTACTCATCCTAGTCCTGTTGCTGCCAAGCTA
TTTAATATCATGCACGAAAAGCAAACAAACTTGTGTGCTTCATTGGATGTTCGTACCACCAAGGAATTAC
TGGAGTTAGTTGAAGCATTAGGTCCCAAAATTTGTTTACTAAAAACACATGTGGATATCTTGACTGATTT
TTCCATGGAGGGCACAGTTAAGCCGCTAAAGGCATTATCCGCCAAGTACAATTTTTTACTCTTCGAGGAC
AGAAAATTTGCTGACATTGGTAATACAGTCAAATTGCAGTACTCTGCGGGTGTATACAGAATAGCAGAAT
GGGCAGACATTACGAATGCACACGGTGTGGTGGGCCCAGGTATTGTTAGCGGTTTGAAGCAGGCGGCAGA
AGAAGTAACAAAGGAACCTAGAGGCCTTTTGATGTTAGCAGAATTGTCATGCAAGGGCTCCCTATCTACT
GGAGAATATACTAAGGGTACTGTTGACATTGCGAAGAGCGACAAAGATTTTGTTATCGGCTTTATTGCTC
AAAGAGACATGGGTGGAAGAGATGAAGGTTACGATTGGTTGATTATGACACCCGGTGTGGGTTTAGATGA
CAAGGGAGATGCATTGGGTCAACAGTATAGAACCGTGGATGATGTGGTTTCTACAGGATCTGACATTATT
ATTGTTGGAAGAGGACTATTTGCAAAGGGAAGGGATGCTAAGGTAGAGGGTGAACGTTACAGAAAAGCAG
GCTGGGAAGCATATTTGAGAAGATGCGGCCAGCAAAACTAAAAAACTGTATTATAAGTAAATGCATGTAT
ACTAAACTCACAAATTAGAGCTTCAATTTAATTATATCAGTTATTACCCGAGTAGAGCACTTGAATCCAC
TGCCCCGGGAATCTCGGTCGTAATGATTTCTATAATGACGAAAAAAAAAAAAATTGGAAAGAAAAAGCTT
CATGGCCTTTATAAAAAGGAACTATCCAATACCTCGCCAGAACCAAGTAACAGTATTTTACGGGGCACAA
ATCAAGAACAATAAGACAGGACTGTAAAGATGGACGCATTGAACTCCAAAGAACAACAAGAGTTCCAAAA
AGTAGTGGAACAAAAGCAAATGAAGGATTTCATGCGTTTGTACTCTAATCTGGTAGAAAGATGTTTCACA
GACTGTGTCAATGACTTCACAACATCAAAGCTAACCAATAAGGAACAAACATGCATCATGAAGTGCTCAG
AAAAGTTCTTGAAGCATAGCGAACGTGTAGGGCAGCGTTTCCAAGAACAAAACGCTGCCTTGGGACAAGG
CTTGGGCCGATAAGGTGTACTGGCGTATATATATCTAATTATGTATCTCTGGTGTAGCCCATTTTTAGCA
TGTAAATATAAAGACCGAGCGGCCGCGTGTTACAACCAATTAACCAATTCTGATTAGAAAAACTCATCGA
GCATCAAATGAAACTGCAATTTATTCATATCAGGATTATCAATACCATATTTTTGAAAAAGCCGTTTCTG
TAATGAAGGAGAAAACTCACCGAGGCAGTTCCATAGGATGGCAAGATCCTGGTATCGGTCTGCGATTCCG
ACTCGTCCAACATCAATACAACCTATTAATTTCCCCTCGTCAAAAATAAGGTTATCAAGTGAGAAATCAC
CATGAGTGACGACTGAATCCGGTGAGAATGGCAAAAGCTTATGCATTTCTTTCCAGACTTGTTCAACAGG
CCAGCCATTACGCTCGTCATCAAAATCACTCGCATCAACCAAACCGTTATTCATTCGTGATTGCGCCTGA
GCGAGGCGAAATACGCGATCGCTGTTAAAAGGACAATTACAAACAGGAATCGAATGCAACCGGCGCAGGA
ACACTGCCAGCGCATCAACAATATTTTCACCTGAATCAGGATATTCTTCTAATACCTGGAATGCTGTTTT
CCCGGGGATCGCAGTGGTGAGTAACCATGCATCATCAGGAGTACGGATAAAATGCTTGATGGTCGGAAGA
GGCATAAATTCCGTCAGCCAGTTTAGTCTGACCATCTCATCTGTAACATCATTGGCAACGCTACCTTTGC
CATGTTTCAGAAACAACTCTGGCGCATCGGGCTTCCCATACAATCGATAGATTGTCGCACCTGATTGCCC
GACATTATCGCGAGCCCATTTATACCCATATAAATCAGCATCCATGTTGGAATTTAATCGCGGCCTGGAG
CAAGACGTTTCCCGTTGAATATGGCTCATAACACCCCTTGTATTACTGTTTATGTAAGCAGACAGTTTTA
TTGTTCATGATGATATATTTTTATCTTGTGCAATGTAACATCAGAGATTTTGAGACACAACGTGGCTTTG
TTGAATAAATCGAACTTTTGCTGAGTTGAAGGATCAGTCATGACCAAAATCCCTTAACGTGAGTTTTCGT
TCCACTGAGCGTCAGACCCCGTAGAAAAGATCAAAGGATCTTCTTGAGATCCTTTTTTTCTGCGCGTAAT
CTGCTGCTTGCAAACAAAAAAACCACCGCTACCAGCGGTGGTTTGTTTGCCGGATCAAGAGCTACCAACT
CTTTTTCCGAAGGTAACTGGCTTCAGCAGAGCGCAGATACCAAATACTGTTCTTCTAGTGTAGCCGTAGT
TAGGCCACCACTTCAAGAACTCTGTAGCACCGCCTACATACCTCGCTCTGCTAATCCTGTTACCAGTGGC
TGCTGCCAGTGGCGATAAGTCGTGTCTTACCGGGTTGGACTCAAGACGATAGTTACCGGATAAGGCGCAG
CGGTCGGGCTGAACGGGGGGTTCGTGCACACAGCCCAGCTTGGAGCGAACGACCTACACCGAACTGAGAT
ACCTACAGCGTGAGCTATGAGAAAGCGCCACGCTTCCCGAAGGGAGAAAGGCGGACAGGTATCCGGTAAG
CGGCAGGGTCGGAACAGGAGAGCGCACGAGGGAGCTTCCAGGGGGAAACGCCTGGTATCTTTATAGTCCT
GTCGGGTTTCGCCACCTCTGACTTGAGCGTCGATTTTTGTGATGCTCGTCAGGGGGGCGGAGCCTATGGA
AAAACGCCAGCAACGCGGCCTTTTTACGGTTCCTGGCCTTTTGCTGGCCTTTTGCTCACATGTTCTTTCC
TGCGTTATCCCCTGATTCTGTGGATAACCGTGCGGCCGCCAATGCTAAATTCGAGTGAAACACAGGAAGA
TCAGAAAATCCTCATTTCATCCATATTAACAATAATTTCAAATGTTTATTTGCATTATTTGAAACTAGGC
AAGACAAGCAACGAAACGTTTTTGAAAATTTTGAGTATTTTCAATAAATTTGTAGAGGACTCAGATATTG
AAAAAAAGCTACAGCAATTAATACTTGATAAGAAGAGTATTGAGAAGGGCAACGGTTCATCATCTCATGG
ATCTGCACATGAACAAACACCAGAGTCAAACGACGTTGAAATTGAGGCTACTGCGCCAATTGATGACAAT
ACAGACGATGATAACAAACCGAAGTTATCTGATGTAGAAAAGGATTAAAGATGCTAAGAGATAGTGATGA
TATTTCATAAATAATGTAATTCTATATATGTTAATTACCTTTTTTGCGAGGCATATTTATGGTGAAGGAT
AAGTTTTGACCATCAAAGAAGGTTAATGTGGCTGTGGTTTCAGGGTCCATAAAGCCCACATGGATAACAT
TACCCCTGAATTCGCATCTAGACTGAACTGGCCGATAATTGCAGACGAACGCAGTTCGAGTTTATCATTA
TCAATACTGCCATTTCAAAGAATACGTAAATAATTAATAGTAGTGATTTTCCTAACTTTATTTAGTCAAA
AAATTAGCCTTTTAATTCTGCTGTAACCCGTACATGCCCAAAATAGGGGGCGGGTTACACAGAATATATA
ACATCGTAGGTGTCTGGGTGAACAGTTTATTCCTGGCATCCACTAAATATAATGGAGCCCGCTTTTTAAG
CTGGCATCCAGAAAAAAAAAGAATCCCAGCACCAAAATATTGTTTTCTTCACCAACCATCAGTTCATAGG
TCCATTCTCTTAGCGCAACTACAGAGAACAGGGGCACAAACAGGCAAAAAACGGGCACAACCTCAATGGA
GTGATGCAACCTGCCTGGAGTAAATGATGACACAAGGCAATTGACCCACGCATGTATCTATCTCATTTTC
TTACACCTTCTATTACCTTCTGCTCTCTCTGATTTGGAAAAAGCTGAAAAAAAAGGTTGAAACCAGTTCC
CTGAAATTATTCCCCTACTTGACTAATAAGTATATAAAGACGGTAGGTATTGATTGTAATTCTGTAAATC
TATTTCTTAAACTTCTTAAATTCTACTTTTATAGTTAGTCTTTTTTTTAGTTTTAAAACACCAAGAACTT
AGTTTCGAATAAACACACATAAACAAACAAAAGATCTATGGCACGTACGCCCTCACGTTCCAGCATAGGT
AGCCTTAGATCACCACATACGCACAAAGCCATCCTGACTTCAACTATTGAAATACTAAAAGAATGCGGGT
ATTCTGGACTAAGTATCGAATCAGTGGCTAGACGTGCCGGGGCCAGCAAACCCACAATTTACCGTTGGTG
GACCAACAAAGCCGCTCTAATAGCCGAAGTGTACGAAAACGAGTCTGAACAGGTCCGTAAGTTCCCTGAT
TTAGGCTCCTTTAAGGCGGATTTGGATTTCTTACTGAGAAACCTATGGAAAGTATGGAGGGAGACAATTT
GCGGAGAAGCATTTAGGTGCGTCATTGCTGAAGCCCAACTTGATCCCGCGACGCTTACACAACTAAAAGA
TCAGTTTATGGAGAGAAGGCGTGAAATGCCAAAGAAATTAGTAGAAAACGCCATATCAAACGGGGAGCTA
CCCAAAGACACCAACAGAGAACTGCTATTAGATATGATCTTTGGTTTTTGCTGGTACAGACTGTTGACTG
AACAACTTACTGTGGAGCAAGATATAGAGGAGTTCACCTTTCTGTTGATAAACGGAGTTTGCCCAGGGAC
ACAACGTGGAAGCGGACTGCCTCCGTTAGAAAGACTAACGCTGGGTTCTGGTGGAGGTGCTCCAACACAA
GATGAGTTCACACAACTATCACAGAGTATCGCAGAATTCCATACCTACCAACTAGGAAATGGAAGATGTT
CTTCACTGCTTGCGCAAAGAATCCATGCCCCGCCGGAGACTGTGTGGAGTGTAGTTAGGAGGTTCGACAG
GCCGCAGATATACAAGCACTTTATCAAATCCTGCAATGTTAGCGAAGATTTCGAGATGCGTGTTGGATGC
ACCAGGGACGTAAATGTTATATCTGGATTACCTGCGAATACGTCAAGAGAAAGGTTGGACTTACTAGACG
ACGACAGACGTGTTACCGGATTTTCCATAACGGGTGGTGAACATCGTCTACGTAATTATAAGAGCGTGAC
TACAGTCCACCGTTTTGAAAAGGAGGAAGAGGAGGAGAGAATATGGACCGTGGTTCTGGAATCCTACGTT
GTTGATGTACCCGAGGGGAATAGCGAGGAGGATACACGTCTGTTCGCGGATACCGTTATCAGATTGAATC
TTCAAAAACTTGCTTCCATTACAGAGGCCATGAACGGATCCTAACTCGAGGCGAATTTCTTATGATTTAT
GATTTTTATTATTAAATAAGTTATAAAAAAAATAAGTGTATACAAATTTTAAAGTGACTCTTAGGTTTTA
AAACGAAAATTCTTATTCTTGAGTAACTCTTTCCTGTAGGTCAGGTTGCTTTCTCAGGTATAGCATGAGG
TCGCTCTTATTGACCACACCTCTACCGGCATGCCGAGCAAATGCCTGCAAATCGCTCCCCATTTCGCTGC
CAAACCAGATGTCAACACAGCTACAACGCAGTTCGAGTTTATCATTATCAATACTGCCATTTCAAAGAAT
ACGTAAATAATTAATAGTAGTGATTTTCCTAACTTTATTTAGTCAAAAAATTAGCCTTTTAATTCTGCTG
TAACCCGTACATGCCCAAAATAGGGGGCGGGTTACACAGAATATATAACATCGTAGGTGTCTGGGTGAAC
AGTTTATTCCTGGCATCCACTAAATATAATGGAGCCCGCTTTTTAAGCTGGCATCCAGAAAAAAAAAGAA
TCCCAGCACCAAAATATTGTTTTCTTCACCAACCATCAGTTCATAGGTCCATTCTCTTAGCGCAACTACA
GAGAACAGGGGCACAAACAGGCAAAAAACGGGCACAACCTCAATGGAGTGATGCAACCTGCCTGGAGTAA
ATGATGACACAAGGCAATTGACCCACGCATGTATCTATCTCATTTTCTTACACCTTCTATTACCTTCTGC
TCTCTCTGATTTGGAAAAAGCTGAAAAAAAAGGTTGAAACCAGTTCCCTGAAATTATTCCCCTACTTGAC
TAATAAGTATATAAAGACGGTAGGTATTGATTGTAATTCTGTAAATCTATTTCTTAAACTTCTTAAATTC
TACTTTTATAGTTAGTCTTTTTTTTAGTTTTAAAACACCAAGAACTTAGTTTCGAATAAACACACATAAA
CAAACAAAAGATCTATGCCCAAGAAGAAGCGTAAAGTGCCGGCGGATGCTCTAGACGATTTCGATCTGGA
TATGCTACCAGCCGATGCACTTGACGATTTCGACTTAGACATGCTTCCGGCCGACGCTCTAGATGACTTC
GACTTAGATATGCTCGGTTCCGGCGCGAACAATACACCATTTCCGGGATATTTTGGGGGCCTTGATTTAT
TCGACTACGACTTCCTTTTCGGCAACGACTTTGCTGGCTCAGGTGCGAATAATACTCCTTTTCCAGGTTA
TTTTGGAGGTTTGGATTTATTTGATTATGACTTTTTGTTTGGCAATGACTTTGCTGGTTCTACGAGAGTT
CCTTTGTATGGCTTCACCTCAATTTGCGGTAGAAGACCCGAGATGGAAGCCGCCGTATCGACGATACCAC
GTTTTTTACAATCCTCCTCCGGCTCAATGTTAGACGGACGTTTTGATCCCCAGAGTGCAGCTCATTTCTT
TGGTGTTTATGATGGTCACGGGGGTAGCCAGGTAGCCAACTATTGCCGTGAAAGGATGCATTTAGCGTTA
GCTGAGGAAATCGCCAAAGAAAAGCCTATGTTGTGTGATGGAGACACCTGGTTGGAGAAGTGGAAAAAGG
CGTTATTCAACAGCTTCCTAAGGGTGGATAGTGAGATAGAGTCTGTTGCTCCGGAGACTGTTGGCTCAAC
ATCCGTGGTGGCCGTGGTCTTCCCGAGCCATATTTTTGTGGCTAATTGTGGTGACTCTCGTGCGGTCTTG
TGCAGGGGGAAGACTGCATTACCTTTAAGCGTCGATCATAAGCCGGACAGGGAGGACGAAGCAGCGAGGA
TAGAGGCCGCCGGTGGAAAGGTAATACAATGGAATGGTGCTAGGGTATTCGGCGTACTGGCAATGAGTAG
ATCCATTGGTGATAGATACTTGAAGCCGAGCATAATCCCTGACCCTGAAGTAACAGCGGTTAAAAGGGTG
AAGGAAGACGATTGCCTTATCTTGGCTTCTGACGGAGTGTGGGATGTCATGACTGACGAGGAAGCCTGCG
AAATGGCAAGGAAAAGAATACTACTTTGGCATAAGAAAAATGCGGTAGCTGGGGACGCAAGTCTGTTAGC
AGATGAAAGAAGAAAAGAAGGCAAGGACCCCGCCGCAATGTCAGCCGCGGAGTACCTGTCTAAACTTGCT
ATTCAGAGGGGGAGTAAAGATAACATATCCGTGGTCGTGGTTGATCTAAAGGGATCCTAACTCGAGAGCT
TTTGATTAAGCCTTCTAGTCCAAAAAACACGTTTTTTTGTCATTTATTTCATTTTCTTAGAATAGTTTAG
TTTATTCATTTTATAGTCACGAATGTTTTATGATTCTATATAGGGTTGCAAACAAGCATTTTTCATTTTA
TGTTAAAACAATTTCAGGTTTACCTTTTATTCTGCTTGTGGTGACGCGTGTATCCGCCCGCTCTTTTGGT
CACCCATGTATGCTGGATGCACACACTGGCTTAAGATGACAACGGGATGATACGAAACGTACCGTATCGT
TAAGGTGAATGATACGAAACGTACCGTATCGTTAAGGTCAATGATACGAAACGTACCGTATCGTTAAGGT
CAATGATACGAAACGTACCGTATCGTTAAGGTGTATGATACGAAACGTACCGTATCGTTAAGGTAGATGA
TACGAAACGTACCGTATCGTTAAGGTCGATGATACGAAACGTACCGTATCGTTAAGGTCGGATCTCAGCT
AGCTTTGACAATATTATTTAAGGACCTATTGTTTTTTCCAATAGGTGGTTAGCAATCGTCTTACTTTCTA
ACTTTTCTTACCTTTTACATTTCAGCAATATATATATATATATTTCAAGGATATACCATTCTAAGATCTG
TTTAAACGAGCTCGCTAGCCTCGAGTCTAGAGTCGACCTGCAGGTAACTCGAGAGTGCTTTTAACTAAGA
ATTATTAGTCTTTTCTGCTTATTTTTTCATCATAGTTTAGAACACTTTATATTAACGAATAGTTTATGAA
TCTATTTAGGTTTAAAAATTGATACAGTTTTATAAGTTACTTTTTCAAAGACTCGTGCTGTCTATTGCAT
AATGCACTGGAAGGGGAAAAAAAAGGTGCACACGCGTGGCTTTTTCTTGAATTTGCAGTTTGAAAAATGC
TGAGCA
Features (pLannotate 1.2.2; 14 found; start..end, strand, type, name):
     41..217     +  promoter       URA3 promoter (fragment): S. cerevisiae URA3
    218..1021    +  CDS            URA3: orotidine-5'-phosphate decarboxylase, required for uracil biosynthesis; S. cerevisiae URA3; yeast auxotrophic marker, counterselectable with 5-fluoroorotic acid (5-FOA)
   1290..1550    +  CDS            TIM9: TIM9_YEAST - Experimental evidence at protein level: Swiss-Prot protein existence level 1. Mitochondrial intermembrane chaperone that participates in the import and insertion of multi-pass transmembrane proteins into the mitochondrial inner membrane. Also required for the transfer of beta- barrel precursors from the TOM complex to the sorting and assembly machinery (SAM complex) of the outer membrane. Acts as a chaperone-like protein that protects the hydrophobic precursors from aggregation and guide them through the mitochondrial intermembrane space. Compared to TIM10, it may have a strong st
   1664..2479    -  CDS            KanR: aminoglycoside phosphotransferase; aph(3')-Ia; confers resistance to kanamycin in bacteria or G418 (Geneticin®) in eukaryotes
   2704..3292    +  rep_origin     ori: high-copy-number ColE1/pMB1/pBR322/pUC origin of replication
   3399..3755    +  CDS            GEA2 (fragment): GEA2_YEAST - Experimental evidence at protein level: Swiss-Prot protein existence level 1. Activates the ARF proteins by exchanging bound GDP for free GTP. Plays a role in maintaining mitochondrial morphology (PubMed:25190516). From Saccharomyces cerevisiae (strain ATCC 204508 / S288c) (Baker's yeast).
   3985..4651    +  promoter       GAP promoter: S. cerevisiae TDH3; promoter for glyceraldehyde-3-phosphate dehydrogenase
   5315..5845    +  CDS            PYL1 (fragment): PYL1_ARATH - Also known as RCAR12. Experimental evidence at protein level: Swiss-Prot protein existence level 1. Receptor for abscisic acid (ABA) required for ABA-mediated responses such as stomatal closure and germination inhibition. Inhibits the activity of group-A protein phosphatases type 2C (PP2Cs) when activated by ABA (PubMed:19407143, PubMed:19855379, PubMed:19893533, PubMed:19898420, PubMed:23844015, PubMed:21658606). Can be activated by both (-)-ABA and (+)-ABA (PubMed:23844015). From Arabidopsis thaliana (Mouse-ear cress).
   5861..6048    +  terminator     ADH1 terminator: S. cerevisiae ADH1; transcription terminator for the S. cerevisiae alcohol dehydrogenase 1 (ADH1) gene
   6132..6798    +  promoter       GAP promoter: S. cerevisiae TDH3; promoter for glyceraldehyde-3-phosphate dehydrogenase
   6841..6860    +  CDS            VP16 AD (fragment): transcriptional activation domain of herpes simplex virus protein VP16 (Triezenberg et al., 1988; Cousens et al., 1989); UL48
   7138..8031    +  CDS            ABI1 (fragment): P2C56_ARATH - Experimental evidence at protein level: Swiss-Prot protein existence level 1. Key component and repressor of the abscisic acid (ABA) signaling pathway that regulates numerous ABA responses, such as stomatal closure, osmotic water permeability of the plasma membrane (Pos), drought-induced resistance and rhizogenesis, response to glucose, high light stress, seed germination and inhibition of vegetative growth. During the stomatal closure regulation, modulates the inward calcium-channel permeability as well as the actin reorganization in guard cells in response to ABA. Involved in t
   8545..8673    +  promoter       LEU2 promoter (fragment): S. cerevisiae LEU2
   8706..8724    +  misc_feature   MCS (fragment): pUC18/19 multiple cloning site
