[The description below was written by a language model from this plasmid's Addgene catalogue record and pLannotate feature annotations shown in this document.]
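Description:
pAL005 is a yeast expression plasmid assembled by Golden Gate cloning in the MoClo Yeast Toolkit (YTK) format on the pYTK096 backbone. It is a multigene vector that carries a complete abscisic acid (ABA)-inducible expression system together with an empty cloning site for a gene of interest. In E. coli it is maintained through a high-copy ColE1/pUC-type origin and selected with kanamycin (KanR). In S. cerevisiae, selection uses the URA3 auxotrophic marker, which can also be counterselected with 5-FOA. The feature table shows no yeast replication origin. It does show URA3-adjacent genomic fragments (TIM9 and a GEA2 fragment) flanking the bacterial segment. This is consistent with homology arms for chromosomal integration at the URA3 locus, although the record does not say so explicitly.

The payload consists of three transcription units. The first uses the strong constitutive TDH3 (GAP) promoter and ADH1 terminator to express the PhlF DNA-binding protein fused to a nuclear export signal and the Arabidopsis ABA receptor PYL1. The second, also under pTDH3 and ending in tENO1, encodes an NLS-tagged activator made of VP16-derived VP48 and two Oaf1 activation domains fused to a fragment of the PP2C phosphatase ABI1. ABA promotes PYL1–ABI dimerisation. This should bring the activation module to PhlF bound at its operator sites. The third unit is the output: seven PhlF operators (phlfO7) upstream of a minimal LEU2 promoter, followed by a multiple cloning site and the ENO2 terminator. A gene inserted at the MCS is therefore placed under ABA-tunable control. The plasmid belongs to a standardized set of MoClo-compatible inducible promoter systems for yeast.
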