Addgene plasmid #233865: pAL005
Purpose: MoClo-YTK URA multigene plasmid with MCS; ABA systems; pTDH3-PhlF-NES-PYL1-tADH1; pTDH3-NLS-VP48-2xOaf1-ABI-tENO1; phlfO7-pLEU2m-MCS-tENO2
Depositing lab: Jeff Hasty. Depositing organization: University of California, San Diego (UCSD). Publication: A Standardized Set of MoClo-Compatible Inducible Promoter Systems for Tunable Gene Expression in Yeast. O'Laughlin R, Tran Q, Lezia A, Ngamkanjanarat W, Emmanuele P, Hao N, Hasty J. ACS Synth Biol. 2024 Jan 19;13(1):85-102. doi: 10.1021/acssynbio.3c00184. Epub 2023 Dec 11. PubMed 38079574.
Backbone
  Vector backbone: pYTK096
  Vector type: Yeast Expression
Growth in bacteria
  Bacterial resistance: Kanamycin, 50 μg/mL
  Growth temperature: 37°C
  Growth strain: DH5alpha
  Copy number: High Copy
Gene/Insert
  Gene/Insert name: pTDH3-PhlF-NES-PYL1-tADH1; pTDH3-NLS-VP48-2xOaf1-ABI-tENO1; phlfO7-pLEU2m-MCS-tENO2
  Species: S. cerevisiae (budding yeast)
  Cloning method: Golden Gate
Terms and licenses: Academic/Nonprofit Terms; Industry Terms: Not Available to Industry
How to cite: pAL005 was a gift from Jeff Hasty (Addgene plasmid # 233865 ; http://n2t.net/addgene:233865 ; RRID:Addgene_233865)
